Addgene plasmid #73792: pME eos
Purpose: Photoconvertible eos in a middle entry clone
Depositing lab: David Raible. Depositing organization: University of Washington. Publication: The metalloproteinase inhibitor Reck is essential for zebrafish DRG development. Prendergast A, Linbo TH, Swarts T, Ungos JM, McGraw HF, Krispin S, Weinstein BM, Raible DW. Development. 2012 Mar;139(6):1141-52. doi: 10.1242/dev.072439. Epub 2012 Feb 1. PubMed 22296847.
Backbone
  Vector backbone: pDONR221
  Total vector size (bp): 3233
  Vector type: middle entry clone
Growth in bacteria
  Bacterial resistance: Kanamycin, 50 μg/mL
  Growth temperature: 37°C
  Growth strain: DH5alpha
  Copy number: High Copy
Gene/Insert
  Gene/Insert name: EOS
  Insert size (bp): 681
  Cloning method: Gateway Cloning
  Sequencing primers: 5′ M13-F; 3′ M13-R
Terms and licenses: Academic/Nonprofit Terms; Industry Terms: Not Available to Industry
Depositor comments: Eos is originally cited in the following paper: Wiedenmann J., Ivanchenko S., Oswald F., Schmitt F., Röcker C., Salih A., Spindler K.-D., Nienhaus G. U. (2004). EosFP, a fluorescent marker protein with UV-inducible green-to-red fluorescence conversion. Proc. Natl. Acad. Sci. USA 101, 15905–15910.
How to cite: pME eos was a gift from David Raible (Addgene plasmid # 73792 ; http://n2t.net/addgene:73792 ; RRID:Addgene_73792)
