[The description below was written by a language model from this plasmid's Addgene catalogue record and pLannotate feature annotations shown in this document.]
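Description:
pME eos is a Gateway middle entry clone built on the pDONR221 backbone, with a total size of 3,233 bp. It is a bacterial cloning intermediate rather than an expression vector. It is maintained in E. coli through a high-copy ColE1/pUC-type origin of replication and selected with kanamycin through an aminoglycoside phosphotransferase (KanR) gene.

The payload is a coding sequence of about 680 bp for EosFP, a fluorescent protein derived from the stony coral Lobophyllia hemprichii that converts irreversibly from green to red emission on exposure to UV or near-UV light. The open reading frame sits between attL1 and attL2, the recombination sites left after a BP reaction into the donor vector. These sites allow LR Clonase to transfer the insert directionally into a destination vector. No eukaryotic promoter or polyadenylation signal lies inside the att-flanked cassette, so expression depends on the elements joined to it during recombination; "middle entry" implies multisite assembly, typically a promoter from a 5′ entry clone and a tail or polyA from a 3′ entry clone.

The remaining annotated features are standard pDONR221 elements. The rrnB T1 and T2 terminators upstream of attL1 insulate the insert from read-through transcription. A T7 promoter lies just outside attL2, and short lacI and lacZα fragments are backbone remnants, the latter consistent with the M13 priming sites listed for sequencing.

The associated publication concerns zebrafish dorsal root ganglion development. This suggests the clone was used to build transgenes expressing photoconvertible Eos for optically marking and following cells, although the record itself states only that it supplies Eos as a middle entry module.
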