Features (pLannotate 1.2.2; 10 found; start..end, strand, type, name):
    121..213     +  CDS            lacI (fragment): lac repressor; lacI; The lac repressor binds to the lac operator to inhibit transcription in E. coli. This inhibition can be relieved by adding lactose or isopropyl-β-D-thiogalactopyranoside (IPTG).
    268..295     -  terminator     rrnB T2 terminator: transcription terminator T2 from the E. coli rrnB gene
    427..470     +  terminator     rrnB T1 terminator: Escherichia coli rrnB; transcription terminator T1 from the E. coli rrnB gene
    517..553     -  CDS            lacZα (fragment): LacZα fragment of β-galactosidase; lacZ fragment
    569..668     +  protein_bind   attL1: mutant version of attL; recombination site for the Gateway® LR reaction LR Clonase™
    677..1354    +  CDS            EosFP: EosFP is a photoconvertible green/yellow fluorescent protein published in 2004, derived from Lobophyllia hemprichii.
   1358..1457    -  protein_bind   attL2: mutant version of attL; recombination site for the Gateway® LR reaction LR Clonase™
   1475..1493    -  promoter       T7 promoter: promoter for bacteriophage T7 RNA polymerase
   1627..2436    +  CDS            KanR: aminoglycoside phosphotransferase; aph(3')-Ia; confers resistance to kanamycin in bacteria or G418 (Geneticin®) in eukaryotes
   2583..3171    +  rep_origin     ori: high-copy-number ColE1/pMB1/pBR322/pUC origin of replication
>Addgene plasmid #73792 | pME eos | depositor full sequence | sequence record 140828 | pME eos sequence 3233 bps
CTTTCCTGCGTTATCCCCTGATTCTGTGGATAACCGTATTACCGCCTTTGAGTGAGCTGATACCGCTCGC
CGCAGCCGAACGACCGAGCGCAGCGAGTCAGTGAGCGAGGAAGCGGAAGAGCGCCCAATACGCAAACCGC
CTCTCCCCGCGCGTTGGCCGATTCATTAATGCAGCTGGCACGACAGGTTTCCCGACTGGAAAGCGGGCAG
TGAGCGCAACGCAATTAATACGCGTACCGCTAGCCAGGAAGAGTTTGTAGAAACGCAAAAAGGCCATCCG
TCAGGATGGCCTTCTGCTTAGTTTGATGCCTGGCAGTTTATGGCGGGCGTCCTGCCCGCCACCCTCCGGG
CCGTTGCTTCACAACGTTCAAATCCGCTCCCGGCGGATTTGTCCTACTCAGGAGAGCGTTCACCGACAAA
CAACAGATAAAACGAAAGGCCCAGTCTTCCGACTGAGCCTTTCGTTTTATTTGATGCCTGGCAGTTCCCT
ACTCTCGCGTTAACGCTAGCATGGATGTTTTCCCAGTCACGACGTTGTAAAACGACGGCCAGTCTTAAGC
TCGGGCCCCAAATAATGATTTTATTTTGACTGATAGTGACCTGTTCGTTGCAACAAATTGATGAGCAATG
CTTTTTTATAATGCCAACTTTGTACAAAAAAGCAGGCTGCGCCACCATGAGTGCGATTAAGCCAGACATG
AAGATCAACCTCCGTATGGAAGGCAACGTAAACGGGCACCACTTTGTGATCGACGGAGATGGTACAGGCA
AGCCTTTTGAGGGAAAACAGAGTATGGATCTTGAAGTCAAAGAGGGCGGACCTCTGCCTTTTGCCTTTGA
TATCCTGACCACTGCATTCCATTACGGCAACAGGGTATTCGCCGAATATCCAGACCACATACAAGACTAT
TTTAAGCAGTCGTTTCCTAAGGGGTATTCGTGGGAACGAAGCTTGACTTTCGAAGACGGGGGCATTTGCA
TTGCCAGAAACGACATAACAATGGAAGGGGACACTTTCTATAATAAAGTTCGATTTCACGGTGTAAACTT
TCCCGCCAATGGTCCAGTTATGCAGAAGAAGACGCTGAAATGGGAGCCCTCCACTGAGAAAATGTATGTG
CGTGATGGAGTGCTGACGGGTGATATTACCATGGCTTTGTTGCTTGAAGGAAATGCCCATTACCGATGTG
ACTTCAGAACTACTTACAAAGCTAAGGAGAAGGGTGTCAAGTTACCAGGCTACCACTTTGTGGACCACTG
CATTGAGATTTTAAGCCATGACAAAGATTACAACAAGGTTAAGCTGTATGAGCATGCTGTTGCTCATTCT
GGATTGCCTGACAATGCCAGACGATAGACCCAGCTTTCTTGTACAAAGTTGGCATTATAAGAAAGCATTG
CTTATCAATTTGTTGCAACGAACAGGTCACTATCAGTCAAAATAAAATCATTATTTGCCATCCAGCTGAT
ATCCCCTATAGTGAGTCGTATTACATGGTCATAGCTGTTTCCTGGCAGCTCTGGCCCGTGTCTCAAAATC
TCTGATGTTACATTGCACAAGATAAAAATATATCATCATGAACAATAAAACTGTCTGCTTACATAAACAG
TAATACAAGGGGTGTTATGAGCCATATTCAACGGGAAACGTCGAGGCCGCGATTAAATTCCAACATGGAT
GCTGATTTATATGGGTATAAATGGGCTCGCGATAATGTCGGGCAATCAGGTGCGACAATCTATCGCTTGT
ATGGGAAGCCCGATGCGCCAGAGTTGTTTCTGAAACATGGCAAAGGTAGCGTTGCCAATGATGTTACAGA
TGAGATGGTCAGACTAAACTGGCTGACGGAATTTATGCCTCTTCCGACCATCAAGCATTTTATCCGTACT
CCTGATGATGCATGGTTACTCACCACTGCGATCCCCGGAAAAACAGCATTCCAGGTATTAGAAGAATATC
CTGATTCAGGTGAAAATATTGTTGATGCGCTGGCAGTGTTCCTGCGCCGGTTGCATTCGATTCCTGTTTG
TAATTGTCCTTTTAACAGCGATCGCGTATTTCGTCTCGCTCAGGCGCAATCACGAATGAATAACGGTTTG
GTTGATGCGAGTGATTTTGATGACGAGCGTAATGGCTGGCCTGTTGAACAAGTCTGGAAAGAAATGCATA
AACTTTTGCCATTCTCACCGGATTCAGTCGTCACTCATGGTGATTTCTCACTTGATAACCTTATTTTTGA
CGAGGGGAAATTAATAGGTTGTATTGATGTTGGACGAGTCGGAATCGCAGACCGATACCAGGATCTTGCC
ATCCTATGGAACTGCCTCGGTGAGTTTTCTCCTTCATTACAGAAACGGCTTTTTCAAAAATATGGTATTG
ATAATCCTGATATGAATAAATTGCAGTTTCATTTGATGCTCGATGAGTTTTTCTAATCAGAATTGGTTAA
TTGGTTGTAACACTGGCAGAGCATTACGCTGACTTGACGGGACGGCGCAAGCTCATGACCAAAATCCCTT
AACGTGAGTTACGCGTCGTTCCACTGAGCGTCAGACCCCGTAGAAAAGATCAAAGGATCTTCTTGAGATC
CTTTTTTTCTGCGCGTAATCTGCTGCTTGCAAACAAAAAAACCACCGCTACCAGCGGTGGTTTGTTTGCC
GGATCAAGAGCTACCAACTCTTTTTCCGAAGGTAACTGGCTTCAGCAGAGCGCAGATACCAAATACTGTT
CTTCTAGTGTAGCCGTAGTTAGGCCACCACTTCAAGAACTCTGTAGCACCGCCTACATACCTCGCTCTGC
TAATCCTGTTACCAGTGGCTGCTGCCAGTGGCGATAAGTCGTGTCTTACCGGGTTGGACTCAAGACGATA
GTTACCGGATAAGGCGCAGCGGTCGGGCTGAACGGGGGGTTCGTGCACACAGCCCAGCTTGGAGCGAACG
ACCTACACCGAACTGAGATACCTACAGCGTGAGCTATGAGAAAGCGCCACGCTTCCCGAAGGGAGAAAGG
CGGACAGGTATCCGGTAAGCGGCAGGGTCGGAACAGGAGAGCGCACGAGGGAGCTTCCAGGGGGAAACGC
CTGGTATCTTTATAGTCCTGTCGGGTTTCGCCACCTCTGACTTGAGCGTCGATTTTTGTGATGCTCGTCA
GGGGGGCGGAGCCTATGGAAAAACGCCAGCAACGCGGCCTTTTTACGGTTCCTGGCCTTTTGCTGGCCTT
TTGCTCACATGTT
