>Addgene plasmid #73792 | pME eos | depositor partial sequence | sequence record 136775 | eos
ATGAGTGCGATTAAGCCAGACATGAAGATCAACCTCCGTATGGAAGGCAACGTAAACGGGCACCACTTTG
TGATCGACGGAGATGGTACAGGCAAGCCTTTTGAGGGAAAACAGAGTATGGATCTTGAAGTCAAAGAGGG
CGGACCTCTGCCTTTTGCCTTTGATATCCTGACCACTGCATTCCATTACGGCAACAGGGTATTCGCCGAA
TATCCAGACCACATACAAGACTATTTTAAGCAGTCGTTTCCTAAGGGGTATTCGTGGGAACGAAGCTTGA
CTTTCGAAGACGGGGGCATTTGCATTGCCAGAAACGACATAACAATGGAAGGGGACACTTTCTATAATAA
AGTTCGATTTCACGGTGTAAACTTTCCCGCCAATGGTCCAGTTATGCAGAAGAAGACGCTGAAATGGGAG
CCCTCCACTGAGAAAATGTATGTGCGTGATGGAGTGCTGACGGGTGATATTACCATGGCTTTGTTGCTTG
AAGGAAATGCCCATTACCGATGTGACTTCAGAACTACTTACAAAGCTAAGGAGAAGGGTGTCAAGTTACC
AGGCTACCACTTTGTGGACCACTGCATTGAGATTTTAAGCCATGACAAAGATTACAACAAGGTTAAGCTG
TATGAGCATGCTGTTGCTCATTCTGGATTGCCTGACAATGCCAGACGATAG
