>Addgene plasmid #73792 | pME eos | addgene partial sequence | sequence record 139520 | Kan-R 5'-ATCGCGAGCCCATTTATACC-3'
CATGTTGGAATTTAATCGCGGCCTCGACGTTTCCCGTTGAATATGGCTCATAACACCCCTTGTATTACTG
TTTATGTAAGCAGACAGTTTTATTGTTCATGATGATATATTTTTATCTTGTGCAATGTAACATCAGAGAT
TTTGAGACACGGGCCAGAGCTGCCAGGAAACAGCTATGACCATGTAATACGACTCACTATAGGGGATATC
AGCTGGATGGCAAATAATGATTTTATTTTGACTGATAGTGACCTGTTCGTTGCAACAAATTGATAAGCAA
TGCTTTCTTATAATGCCAACTTTGTACAAGAAAGCTGGGTCTATCGTCTGGCATTGTCAGGCAATCCAGA
ATGAGCAACAGCATGCTCATACAGCTTAACCTTGTTGTAATCTTTGTCATGGCTTAAAATCTCAATGCAG
TGGTCCACAAAGTGGTAGCCTGGTAACTTGACACCCTTCTCCTTAGCTTTGTAAGTAGTTCTGAAGTCAC
ATCGGTAATGGGCATTTCCTTCAAGCAACAAAGCCATGGTAATATCACCCGTCAGCACTCCATCACGCAC
ATACATTTTCTCAGTGGAGGGCTCCCATTTCAGCGTCTTCTTCTGCATAACTGGACCATTGGCGGGAAAG
TTTACACCGTGAAATCGAACTTTATTATAGAAAGTGTCCCCTTCCATTGTTATGTCGTTTCTGGCAATGC
AAATGCCCCCGTCTTCGAAAGTCAAGCTTCGTTCCCACGAATACCCCTTAGGAAACGACTGCTTAAAATA
GTCTTGTATGTGGTCTGGATATTCGGCGAATACCCTGTTGCCGTAATGGAATGCAGTGGTCAGGATATCA
AAGGCAAAAGGCAGAGGTCCGCCCTCTTTGACTTCAAGATCCATACTCTGTTTTCCCTCAAAAGGCTTGC
CTGTACCATCTCCGTCGATCACAAAGTGGTGCCCGTTTACGTTGCCTTCCATACGGAGGTTGATCTTCAT
GTCTGGCT
