>Addgene plasmid #73792 | pME eos | addgene partial sequence | sequence record 139521 | pBR322ori-F 5'-GGGAAACGCCTGGTATCTTT-3'
GCCACCTCTGACTTGAGCGTCGATTTTTGTGATGCTCGTCAGGGGGGCGGAGCCTATGGAAAAACGCCAG
CAACGCGGCCTTTTTACGGTTCCTGGCCTTTTGCTGGCCTTTTGCTCACATGTTCTTTCCTGCGTTATCC
CCTGATTCTGTGGATAACCGTATTACCGCCTTTGAGTGAGCTGATACCGCTCGCCGCAGCCGAACGACCG
AGCGCAGCGAGTCAGTGAGCGAGGAAGCGGAAGAGCGCCCAATACGCAAACCGCCTCTCCCCGCGCGTTG
GCCGATTCATTAATGCAGCTGGCACGACAGGTTTCCCGACTGGAAAGCGGGCAGTGAGCGCAACGCAATT
AATACGCGTACCGCTAGCCAGGAAGAGTTTGTAGAAACGCAAAAAGGCCATCCGTCAGGATGGCCTTCTG
CTTAGTTTGATGCCTGGCAGTTTATGGCGGGCGTCCTGCCCGCCACCCTCCGGGCCGTTGCTTCACAACG
TTCAAATCCGCTCCCGGCGGATTTGTCCTACTCAGGAGAGCGTTCACCGACAAACAACAGATAAAACGAA
AGGCCCAGTCTTCCGACTGAGCCTTTCGTTTTATTTGATGCCTGGCAGTTCCCTACTCTCGCGTTAACGC
TAGCATGGATGTTTTCCCAGTCACGACGTTGTAAAACGACGGCCAGTCTTAAGCTCGGGCCCCAAATAAT
GATTTTATTTTGACTGATAGTGACCTGTTCGTTGCAACAAATTGATGAGCAATGCTTTTT
